>Addgene plasmid #102739 | EPHA3_1-972 pcDNA3.1 | addgene full sequence | sequence record 203082 | Addgene NGS Result
GTTAAGCCAGTATCTGCTCCCTGCTTGTGTGTTGGAGGTCGCTGAGTAGTGCGCGAGCAAAATTTAAGCT
ACAACAAGGCAAGGCTTGACCGACAATTGCATGAAGAATCTGCTTAGGGTTAGGCGTTTTGCGCTGCTTC
GCGATGTACGGGCCAGATATACGCGTTGACATTGATTATTGACTAGTTATTAATAGTAATCAATTACGGG
GTCATTAGTTCATAGCCCATATATGGAGTTCCGCGTTACATAACTTACGGTAAATGGCCCGCCTGGCTGA
CCGCCCAACGACCCCCGCCCATTGACGTCAATAATGACGTATGTTCCCATAGTAACGCCAATAGGGACTT
TCCATTGACGTCAATGGGTGGAGTATTTACGGTAAACTGCCCACTTGGCAGTACATCAAGTGTATCATAT
GCCAAGTACGCCCCCTATTGACGTCAATGACGGTAAATGGCCCGCCTGGCATTATGCCCAGTACATGACC
TTATGGGACTTTCCTACTTGGCAGTACATCTACGTATTAGTCATCGCTATTACCATGGTGATGCGGTTTT
GGCAGTACATCAATGGGCGTGGATAGCGGTTTGACTCACGGGGATTTCCAAGTCTCCACCCCATTGACGT
CAATGGGAGTTTGTTTTGGCACCAAAATCAACGGGACTTTCCAAAATGTCGTAACAACTCCGCCCCATTG
ACGCAAATGGGCGGTAGGCGTGTACGGTGGGAGGTCTATATAAGCAGAGCTCTCTGGCTAACTAGAGAAC
CCACTGCTTACTGGCTTATCGAAATTAATACGACTCACTATAGGGAGACCCAAGCTGGCTAGTTAAGCTT
GGTACCGAGCTCGGATCCACTAGTCCAGTGTGGTGGAATTCGTCGAGCTCTAGCGAGGTGACAGCGTAGA
ACCAGGAGTGTCAAACTTGACATCAGCCTGCGAGCGGAGCATGGTAACTTCTCCAGCAATCAGAGCGCTC
CCCCTCACATCAGTGGCATGCTTCATGGAGATATGCTCCTCTCACTGCCCTCTGCACCAGCAACATGGAT
TGTCAGCTCTCCATCCTCCTCCTTCTCAGCTGCTCTGTTCTCGACAGCTTCGGGGAACTGATTCCGCAGC
CTTCCAATGAAGTCAATCTACTGGATTCAAAAACAATTCAAGGGGAGCTGGGCTGGATCTCTTATCCATC
ACATGGGTGGGAAGAGATCAGTGGTGTGGATGAACATTACACACCCATCAGGACTTACCAGGTGTGCAAT
GTCATGGACCACAGTCAAAACAATTGGCTGAGAACAAACTGGGTCCCCAGGAACTCAGCTCAGAAGATTT
ATGTGGAGCTCAAGTTCACTCTACGAGACTGCAATAGCATTCCATTGGTTTTAGGAACTTGCAAGGAGAC
ATTCAACCTGTACTACATGGAGTCTGATGATGATCATGGGGTGAAATTTCGAGAGCATCAGTTTACAAAG
ATTGACACCATTGCAGCTGATGAAAGTTTCACTCAAATGGATCTTGGGGACCGTATTCTGAAGCTCAACA
CTGAGATTAGAGAAGTAGGTCCTGTCAACAAGAAGGGATTTTATTTGGCATTTCAAGATGTTGGTGCTTG
TGTTGCCTTGGTGTCTGTGAGAGTATACTTCAAAAAGTGCCCATTTACAGTGAAGAATCTGGCTATGTTT
CCAGACACGGTACCCATGGACTCCCAGTCCCTGGTGGAGGTTAGAGGGTCTTGTGTCAACAATTCTAAGG
AGGAAGATCCTCCAAGGATGTACTGCAGTACAGAAGGCGAATGGCTTGTACCCATTGGCAAGTGTTCCTG
CAATGCTGGCTATGAAGAAAGAGGTTTTATGTGCCAAGCTTGTCGACCAGGTTTCTACAAGGCATTGGAT
GGTAATATGAAGTGTGCTAAGTGCCCGCCTCACAGTTCTACTCAGGAAGATGGTTCAATGAACTGCAGGT
GTGAGAATAATTACTTCCGGGCAGACAAAGACCCTCCATCCATGGCTTGTACCCGACCTCCATCTTCACC
AAGAAATGTTATCTCTAATATAAACGAGACCTCAGTTATCCTGGACTGGAGTTGGCCCCTGGACACAGGA
GGCCGGAAAGATGTTACCTTCAACATCATATGTAAAAAATGTGGGTGGAATATAAAACAGTGTGAGCCAT
GCAGCCCAAATGTCCGCTTCCTCCCTCGACAGTTTGGACTCACCAACACCACGGTGACAGTGACAGACCT
TCTGGCACATACTAACTACACCTTTGAGATTGATGCCGTTAATGGGGTGTCAGAGCTGAGCTCCCCACCA
AGACAGTTTGCTGCGGTCAGCATCACAACTAATCAGGCTGCTCCATCACCTGTCCTGACGATTAAGAAAG
ATCGGACCTCCAGAAATAGCATCTCTTTGTCCTGGCAAGAACCTGAACATCCTAATGGGATCATATTGGA
CTACGAGGTCAAATACTATGAAAAGCAGGAACAAGAAACAAGTTATACCATTCTGAGGGCAAGAGGCACA
AATGTTACCATCAGTAGCCTCAAGCCTGACACTATATACGTATTCCAAATCCGAGCCCGAACAGCCGCTG
GATATGGGACGAACAGCCGCAAGTTTGAGTTTGAAACTAGTCCAGACTCTTTCTCCATCTCTGGTGAAAG
TAGCCAAGTGGTCATGATCGCCATTTCAGCGGCAGTAGCAATTATTCTCCTCACTGTTGTCATCTATGTT
TTGATTGGGAGGTTCTGTGGCTATAAGTCAAAACATGGGGCAGATGAAAAAAGACTTCATTTTGGCAATG
GGCATTTAAAACTTCCAGGTCTCAGGACTTATGTTGACCCACATACATATGAAGACCCTACCCAAGCTGT
TCATGAGTTTGCCAAGGAATTGGATGCCACCAACATATCCATTGATAAAGTTGTTGGAGCAGGTGAATTT
GGAGAGGTGTGCAGTGGTCGCTTAAAACTTCCTTCAAAAAAAGAGATTTCAGTGGCCATTAAGACCCTGA
AAGTTGGCTACACAGAAAAGCAGAGGAGAGACTTCCTGGGAGAAGCAAGCATTATGGGACAGTTTGACCA
CCCCAATATCATTCGACTGGAAGGAGTTGTTACCAAAAGTAAGCCAGTTATGATTGTCACAGAATACATG
GAGAATGGTTCCTTGGATAGTTTCCTACGTAAACACGATGCCCAGTTTACTGTCATTCAGCTAGTGGGGA
TGCTTCGAGGGATAGCATCTGGCATGAAGTACCTGTCAGACATGGGCTATGTTCACCGAGACCTCGCTGC
TCGGAACATCTTGATCAACAGTAACTTGGTGTGTAAGGTTTCTGATTTCGGACTTTCGCGTGTCCTGGAG
GATGACCCAGAAGCTGCTTATACAACAAGAGGAGGGAAGATCCCAATCAGGTGGACATCACCAGAAGCTA
TAGCCTACCGCAAGTTCACGTCAGCCAGCGATGTATGGAGTTATGGGATTGTTCTCTGGGAGGTGATGTC
TTATGGAGAGAGACCATACTGGGAGATGTCCAATCAGGATGTAATTAAAGCTGTAGATGAGGGCTATCGA
CTGCCACCCCCCATGGACTGCCCAGCTGCCTTGTATCAGCTGATGCTGGACTGCTGGCAGAAAGACAGGA
ACAACAGACCCAAGTTTGAGCAGATTGTTAGTATTCTGGACAAGCTTATCCGGAATCCCGGCAGCCTGAA
GATCATCACCAGTGCAGCCGCAAGGCCATCAAACCTTCTTCTGGACCAAAGCAATGTGGATATCACTACC
TTCCGCACAACAGGTGACTGGCTTAATGGTGTCTGGACAGCACACTGCAAGGAAATCTTCACGGGTGTGG
AGTACAGTTCTTGTGACACAATAGCCAAGATTTCCACAGATGACATGAAAAAGGTTGGTGTCACCGTGGT
TGGGCCACAGAAGAAGATCATCAGTAGCATTAAAGCTCTAGAGGGCCCGCGGTTCGAACAAAAACTCATC
TCAGAAGAGGATCTGAATATGCATACCGGTCATCATCACCATCACCATTGAGTTTAAACCCGCTGATCAG
CCTCGACTGTGCCTTCTAGTTGCCAGCCATCTGTTGTTTGCCCCTCCCCCGTGCCTTCCTTGACCCTGGA
AGGTGCCACTCCCACTGTCCTTTCCTAATAAAATGAGGAAATTGCATCGCATTGTCTGAGTAGGTGTCAT
TCTATTCTGGGGGGTGGGGTGGGGCAGGACAGCAAGGGGGAGGATTGGGAAGACAATAGCAGGCATGCTG
GGGATGCGGTGGGCTCTATGGCTTCTGAGGCGGAAAGAACCAGCTGGGGCTCTAGGGGGTATCCCC
[124 nt withheld, positions 4337-4460]
C
[91 nt withheld, positions 4462-4552]
A
[49 nt withheld, positions 4554-4602]
CCTTTGACGTTGGAGTCCACGTTCTTT
[37 nt withheld, positions 4630-4666]
ACCCTATCTCGGTCTATTCTTTTGATTTATAAGGGATTTTGCCGATTTCGGCCTATTGGTTAAAAAATGA
GCTGATTTAACAAAAATTTAACGCGAATTAATTCTGTGGAATGTGTGTCAGTTAGGGTGTGGAAAGTCCC
CAGGCTCCCCAGCAGGCAGAAGTATGCAAAGCATGCATCTCAATTAGTCAGCAACCAGGTGTGGAAAGTC
CCCAGGCTCCCCAGCAGGCAGAAGTATGCAAAGCATGCATCTCAATTAGTCAGCAACCATAGTCCCGCCC
CTAACTCCGCCCATCCCGCCCCTAACTCCGCCCAGTTCCGCCCATTCTCCGCCCCATGGCTGACTAATTT
TTTTTATTTATGCAGAGGCCGAGGCCGCCTCTGCCTCTGAGCTATTCCAGAAGTAGTGAGGAGGCTTTTT
TGGAGGCCTAGGCTTTTGCAAAAAGCTCCCGGGAGCTTGTATATCCATTTTCGGATCTGATCAAGAGACA
GGATGAGGATCGTTTCGCATGATTGAACAAGATGGATTGCACGCAGGTTCTCCGGCCGCTTGGGTGGAGA
GGCTATTCGGCTATGACTGGGCACAACAGACAATCGGCTGCTCTGATGCCGCCGTGTTCCGGCTGTCAGC
GCAGGGGCGCCCGGTTCTTTTTGTCAAGACCGACCTGTCCGGTGCCCTGAATGAACTGCAGGACGAGGCA
GCGCGGCTATCGTGGCTGGCCACGACGGGCGTTCCTTGCGCAGCTGTGCTCGACGTTGTCACTGAAGCGG
GAAGGGACTGGCTGCTATTGGGCGAAGTGCCGGGGCAGGATCTCCTGTCATCTCACCTTGCTCCTGCCGA
GAAAGTATCCATCATGGCTGATGCAATGCGGCGGCTGCATACGCTTGATCCGGCTACCTGCCCATTCGAC
CACCAAGCGAAACATCGCATCGAGCGAGCACGTACTCGGATGGAAGCCGGTCTTGTCGATCAGGATGATC
TGGACGAAGAGCATCAGGGGCTCGCGCCAGCCGAACTGTTCGCCAGGCTCAAGGCGCGCATGCCCGACGG
CGAGGATCTCGTCGTGACCCATGGCGATGCCTGCTTGCCGAATATCATGGTGGAAAATGGCCGCTTTTCT
GGATTCATCGACTGTGGCCGGCTGGGTGTGGCGGACCGCTATCAGGACATAGCGTTGGCTACCCGTGATA
TTGCTGAAGAGCTTGGCGGCGAATGGGCTGACCGCTTCCTCGTGCTTTACGGTATCGCCGCTCCCGATTC
GCAGCGCATCGCCTTCTATCGCCTTCTTGACGAGTTCTTCTGAGCGGGACTCTGGGGTTCGCGAAATGAC
CGACCAAGCGACGCCCAACCTGCCATCACGAGATTTCGATTCCACCGCCGCCTTCTATGAAAGGTTGGGC
TTCGGAATCGTTTTCCGGGACGCCGGCTGGATGATCCTCCAGCGCGGGGATCTCATGCTGGAGTTCTTCG
CCCACCCCAACTTGTTTATTGCAGCTTATAATGGTTACAAATAAAGCAATAGCATCACAAATTTCACAAA
TAAAGCATTTTTTTCACTGCATTCTAGTTGTGGTTTGTCCAAACTCATCAATGTATCTTATCATGTCTGT
ATACCGTCGACCTCTAGCTAGAGCTTGGCGTAATCATGGTCATAGCTGTTTCCTGTGTGAAATTGTTATC
CGCTCACAATTCCACACAACATACGAGCCGGAAGCATAAAGTGTAAAGCCTGGGGTGCCTAATGAGTGAG
CTAACTCACATTAATTGCGTTGCGCTCACTGCCCGCTTTCCAGTCGGGAAACCTGTCGTGCCAGCTGCAT
TAATGAATCGGCCAACGCGCGGGGAGAGGCGGTTTGCGTATTGGGCGCTCTTCCGCTTCCTCGCTCACTG
ACTCGCTGCGCTCGGTCGTTCGGCTGCGGCGAGCGGTATCAGCTCACTCAAAGGCGGTAATACGGTTATC
CACAGAATCAGGGGATAACGCAGGAAAGAACATGTGAGCAAAAGGCCAGCAAAAGGCCAGGAACCGTAAA
AAGGCCGCGTTGCTGGCGTTTTTCCATAGGCTCCGCCCCCCTGACGAGCATCACAAAAATCGACGCTCAA
GTCAGAGGTGGCGAAACCCGACAGGACTATAAAGATACCAGGCGTTTCCCCCTGGAAGCTCCCTCGTGCG
CTCTCCTGTTCCGACCCTGCCGCTTACCGGATACCTGTCCGCCTTTCTCCCTTCGGGAAGCGTGGCGCTT
TCTCATAGCTCACGCTGTAGGTATCTCAGTTCGGTGTAGGTCGTTCGCTCCAAGCTGGGCTGTGTGCACG
AACCCCCCGTTCAGCCCGACCGCTGCGCCTTATCCGGTAACTATCGTCTTGAGTCCAACCCGGTAAGACA
CGACTTATCGCCACTGGCAGCAGCCACTGGTAACAGGATTAGCAGAGCGAGGTATGTAGGCGGTGCTACA
GAGTTCTTGAAGTGGTGGCCTAACTACGGCTACACTAGAAGAACAGTATTTGGTATCTGCGCTCTGCTGA
AGCCAGTTACCTTCGGAAAAAGAGTTGGTAGCTCTTGATCCGGCAAACAAACCACCGCTGGTAGCGGTGG
TTTTTTTGTTTGCAAGCAGCAGATTACGCGCAGAAAAAAAGGATCTCAAGAAGATCCTTTGATCTTTTCT
ACGGGGTCTGACGCTCAGTGGAACGAAAACTCACGTTAAGGGATTTTGGTCATGAGATTATCAAAAAGGA
TCTTCACCTAGATCCTTTTAAATTAAAAATGAAGTTTTAAATCAATCTAAAGTATATATGAGTAAACTTG
GTCTGACAGTTACCAATGCTTAATCAGTGAGGCACCTATCTCAGCGATCTGTCTATTTCGTTCATCCATA
GTTGCCTGACTCCCCGTCGTGTAGATAACTACGATACGGGAGGGCTTACCATCTGGCCCCAGTGCTGCAA
TGATACCGCGAGACCCACGCTCACCGGCTCCAGATTTATCAGCAATAAACCAGCCAGCCGGAAGGGCCGA
GCGCAGAAGTGGTCCTGCAACTTTATCCGCCTCCATCCAGTCTATTAATTGTTGCCGGGAAGCTAGAGTA
AGTAGTTCGCCAGTTAATAGTTTGCGCAACGTTGTTGCCATTGCTACAGGCATCGTGGTGTCACGCTCGT
CGTTTGGTATGGCTTCATTCAGCTCCGGTTCCCAACGATCAAGGCGAGTTACATGATCCCCCATGTTGTG
CAAAAAAGCGGTTAGCTCCTTCGGTCCTCCGATCGTTGTCAGAAGTAAGTTGGCCGCAGTGTTATCACTC
ATGGTTATGGCAGCACTGCATAATTCTCTTACTGTCATGCCATCCGTAAGATGCTTTTCTGTGACTGGTG
AGTACTCAACCAAGTCATTCTGAGAATAGTGTATGCGGCGACCGAGTTGCTCTTGCCCGGCGTCAATACG
GGATAATACCGCGCCACATAGCAGAACTTTAAAAGTGCTCATCATTGGAAAACGTTCTTCGGGGCGAAAA
CTCTCAAGGATCTTACCGCTGTTGAGATCCAGTTCGATGTAACCCACTCGTGCACCCAACTGATCTTCAG
CATCTTTTACTTTCACCAGCGTTTCTGGGTGAGCAAAAACAGGAAGGCAAAATGCCGCAAAAAAGGGAAT
AAGGGCGACACGGAAATGTTGAATACTCATACTCTTCCTTTTTCAATATTATTGAAGCATTTATCAGGGT
TATTGTCTCATGAGCGGATACATATTTGAATGTATTTAGAAAAATAAACAAATAGGGGTTCCGCGCACAT
TTCCCCGAAAAGTGCCACCTGACGTCGACGGATCGGGAGATCTCCCGATCCCCTATGGTGCACTCTCAGT
ACAATCTGCTCTGATGCCGCATA
Features (pLannotate 1.2.2; 20 found; start..end, strand, type, name):
    168..547     +  enhancer       CMV enhancer: human cytomegalovirus immediate early enhancer
    548..751     +  promoter       CMV promoter: human cytomegalovirus (CMV) immediate early promoter
    747..780     +  LTR            5' LTR (truncated) (fragment): truncated 5' long terminal repeat (LTR) from HIV-1
    796..814     +  promoter       T7 promoter: promoter for bacteriophage T7 RNA polymerase
   1045..3963    +  CDS            EPHA3: EPHA3_HUMAN - Also known as ETK, ETK1, HEK, TYRO4. Experimental evidence at protein level: Swiss-Prot protein existence level 1. Receptor tyrosine kinase which binds promiscuously membrane- bound ephrin family ligands residing on adjacent cells, leading to contact-dependent bidirectional signaling into neighboring cells. The signaling pathway downstream of the receptor is referred to as forward signaling while the signaling pathway downstream of the ephrin ligand is referred to as reverse signaling. Highly promiscuous for ephrin-A ligands it binds preferentially EFNA5. Upon activation by EFNA5
   4067..4291    +  polyA_signal   bGH poly(A) signal: bovine growth hormone polyadenylation signal
   4295..4316    +  promoter       SV40 promoter (fragment): SV40 enhancer and early promoter
   4337..4765    +  rep_origin     f1 ori (sequence partly withheld): f1 bacteriophage origin of replication; arrow indicates direction of (+) strand synthesis
   4779..5108    +  promoter       SV40 promoter: SV40 enhancer and early promoter
   5175..5966    +  CDS            neo: KKA2_KLEPN - Also known as kan, nptII. Experimental evidence at protein level: Swiss-Prot protein existence level 1. Resistance to kanamycin, neomycin, paromomycin, ribostamycin, butirosin and gentamicin B. From Klebsiella pneumoniae.
   5992..6150    +  CDS            ble (fragment): BLE_KLEPN - Experimental evidence at protein level: Swiss-Prot protein existence level 1. Binding protein with a strong affinity to the bleomycin family of antibiotics. Binds to CL990; an antimitotic-antibiotic compound. From Klebsiella pneumoniae.
   6145..6266    +  polyA_signal   SV40 poly(A) signal: SV40 polyadenylation signal
   6339..6355    -  protein_bind   lac operator: The lac repressor binds to the lac operator to inhibit transcription in E. coli. This inhibition can be relieved by adding lactose or isopropyl-β-D-thiogalactopyranoside (IPTG). lac repressor encoded by lacI
   6363..6393    -  promoter       lac promoter: promoter for the E. coli lac operon
   6408..6429    -  protein_bind   CAP binding site: CAP binding activates transcription in the presence of cAMP. E. coli catabolite activator protein
   6442..6534    -  CDS            lacI (fragment): lac repressor; lacI; The lac repressor binds to the lac operator to inhibit transcription in E. coli. This inhibition can be relieved by adding lactose or isopropyl-β-D-thiogalactopyranoside (IPTG).
   6717..7305    -  rep_origin     ori: high-copy-number ColE1/pMB1/pBR322/pUC origin of replication
   7476..8336    -  CDS            AmpR: β-lactamase; bla; confers resistance to ampicillin, carbenicillin, and related antibiotics
   8337..8441    -  promoter       AmpR promoter: bla
   8500..13      -  misc_feature   bom (fragment) (across the origin): basis of mobility region from pBR322
