[The description below was written by a language model from this plasmid's Addgene catalogue record and pLannotate feature annotations shown in this document.]
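Description:
EPHA3_1-972 pcDNA3.1 is a mammalian expression plasmid built on the Invitrogen pcDNA3.1(+)/myc-His B backbone and carrying human EPHA3, an Eph-family receptor tyrosine kinase that binds membrane-anchored ephrin-A ligands on neighbouring cells. The annotated EPHA3 coding region spans about 2.9 kb of the 8,539 nt sequence. As the name and depositor comments indicate, it encodes residues 1-972, omitting the last ten amino acids of the native C-terminus. Transcription is driven by the human cytomegalovirus immediate-early enhancer and promoter and terminated by the bovine growth hormone polyadenylation signal. A T7 promoter sits between the CMV promoter and the insert, where it can support in vitro transcription. The catalogue entry records a C-terminal myc-6xHis tag supplied by the backbone for detection and affinity purification. The feature table does not annotate this tag separately, although there is an unannotated gap between the end of the EPHA3 CDS and the bGH signal where it would be expected.

In E. coli the plasmid is maintained at high copy through a ColE1/pUC-type origin and selected with ampicillin via the β-lactamase gene. An f1 origin is also present, allowing single-stranded DNA production. A neomycin phosphotransferase cassette, under the SV40 early promoter and followed by an SV40 polyadenylation signal, allows G418 selection of stably transfected mammalian cells. Several small annotated fragments (HIV-1 LTR, ble, lacI, bom) appear to be backbone remnants or short sequence matches rather than functional parts. The depositor notes that the plasmid belongs to a series of EPHA3 constructs carrying missense mutations found in lung and colon cancer. The record lists no specific mutation for this member. Its stated purpose is expression of EPHA3 in mammalian cells.
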