Addgene plasmid #102739: EPHA3_1-972 pcDNA3.1
Purpose: Expression of EPHA3 in mammalian cells
Depositing lab: Jin Chen. Depositing organization: Vanderbilt University. Publication: Effects of cancer-associated EPHA3 mutations on lung cancer. Zhuang G, Song W, Amato K, Hwang Y, Lee K, Boothby M, Ye F, Guo Y, Shyr Y, Lin L, Carbone DP, Brantley-Sieders DM, Chen J. J Natl Cancer Inst. 2012 Aug 8;104(15):1182-97. doi: 10.1093/jnci/djs297. Epub 2012 Jul 24. PubMed 22829656.
Backbone
  Vector backbone: pcDNA3.1(+)/myc-His B
  Backbone manufacturer: Invitrogen
  Vector type: Mammalian Expression
Growth in bacteria
  Bacterial resistance: Ampicillin, 100 μg/mL
  Growth temperature: 37°C
  Growth strain: DH5alpha
  Copy number: High Copy
Gene/Insert
  Gene/Insert name: EPHA3 (alt names: MEK4; TYRO4)
  Species: H. sapiens (human)
  Entrez Gene: EPHA3 (a.k.a. EK4, ETK, ETK1, HEK, HEK4, TYRO4)
  Promoter: CMV
  Tag / fusion protein: myc-6xhis (C terminal on backbone)
  Cloning method: Unknown
  Sequencing primers: 5′ CMV-F
Terms and licenses: Academic/Nonprofit Terms; Industry Terms: Not Available to Industry
Depositor comments: Please note last 10 amino acids in C-terminal are omitted in these constructs. These series of EPHA3 constructs carry missense mutations found in lung and colon cancer.
How to cite: EPHA3_1-972 pcDNA3.1 was a gift from Jin Chen (Addgene plasmid # 102739 ; http://n2t.net/addgene:102739 ; RRID:Addgene_102739)
